Addgene plasmid #222198: pET20b-mPTER-H300A
Purpose: Bacterial expression of mouse PTER-H300A protein
Depositing lab: Jonathan Long. Depositing organization: Stanford University. Publication: A PTER-dependent pathway of taurine metabolism linked to energy balance. Wei W, Lyu X, Markhard AL, Fu S, Mardjuki RE, Cavanagh PE, Zeng X, Rajniak J, Lu N, Xiao S, Zhao M, Moya-Garzon MD, Truong SD, Chou JC, Wat LW, Chidambaranathan-Reghupaty S, Coassolo L, Xu D, Shen F, Huang W, Ramirez CB, Jang C, Svensson KJ, Fischbach MA, Long JZ. bioRxiv [Preprint]. 2024 Mar 22:2024.03.21.586194. doi: 10.1101/2024.03.21.586194. PubMed 38562797.
Backbone
  Vector backbone: pET-20b
  Vector type: Bacterial Expression
Growth in bacteria
  Bacterial resistance: Ampicillin, 100 μg/mL
  Growth temperature: 37°C
  Growth strain: DH5alpha
  Growth instructions: E. coli BL21 should be used for protein expression.
  Copy number: High Copy
Gene/Insert
  Gene/Insert name: PTER
  Species: M. musculus (mouse)
  Insert size (bp): 1113
  Mutation: H300A
  Entrez Gene: Pter (a.k.a. Mpr56-1)
  Tag / fusion protein: Strep (N terminal on insert); 6xHis (C terminal on backbone)
  Cloning method: Restriction Enzyme; 5′ cloning site NdeI (unknown if destroyed); 3′ cloning site NotI (unknown if destroyed)
Terms and licenses: Academic/Nonprofit Terms; Industry Terms: Not Available to Industry
Depositor comments: Please visit https://doi.org/10.1101/2024.03.21.586194 for bioRxiv preprint.
How to cite: pET20b-mPTER-H300A was a gift from Jonathan Long (Addgene plasmid # 222198 ; http://n2t.net/addgene:222198 ; RRID:Addgene_222198)
