[The description below was written by a language model from this plasmid's Addgene catalogue record and pLannotate feature annotations shown in this document.]
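Description:
pET20b-mPTER-H300A is a bacterial expression plasmid built on the pET-20b backbone for producing a point-mutant form of mouse PTER (phosphotriesterase-related protein) in E. coli. The sequenced construct is about 4.7 kb and carries a ColE1/pBR322-type origin of replication together with the bom mobility region and an annotated rop coding sequence. The catalogue nonetheless lists it as high copy. Selection is by ampicillin through the β-lactamase gene driven by its own bla promoter, and an f1 phage origin is also present, which allows single-stranded DNA production with helper phage.

The payload is the mouse Pter open reading frame carrying the H300A substitution, cloned between NdeI and NotI sites downstream of a T7 promoter and the strong ribosome binding site from T7 gene 10, and followed by a T7 terminator. The protein is expressed with an N-terminal Strep tag supplied with the insert and a C-terminal 6xHis tag contributed by the backbone. The feature table labels the latter as a fragment of a longer His tag, and the gap between the RBS and the annotated Pter coding region is consistent with the unannotated Strep tag. The short "SET1" fragment called just after the His tag is probably a homology hit in the backbone sequence preceding the terminator rather than a functional fusion. No lac operator or lacI is annotated.

Because transcription depends on T7 RNA polymerase, expression requires a host that supplies it, and the record specifies BL21 for expression and a cloning strain for propagation. The two tags allow affinity purification of recombinant protein. The record does not state the functional effect of H300A, but the associated work concerns a PTER-dependent pathway of taurine metabolism.
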