Features (pLannotate 1.2.2; 13 found; start..end, strand, type, name):
     12..440     +  rep_origin     f1 ori (sequence partly withheld): f1 bacteriophage origin of replication; arrow indicates direction of (+) strand synthesis
    493..597     +  promoter       AmpR promoter: bla
    598..1458    +  CDS            AmpR: β-lactamase; bla; confers resistance to ampicillin, carbenicillin, and related antibiotics
   1629..2217    +  rep_origin     ori: high-copy-number ColE1/pMB1/pBR322/pUC origin of replication
   2403..2542    -  misc_feature   bom: basis of mobility region from pBR322
   2644..2835    -  CDS            rop: Rop protein, which maintains plasmids at low copy number; rop
   2852..3232    +  CDS            YPB1_ECOLX: Protein predicted: Swiss-Prot protein existence level 4. From Escherichia coli.
   3344..3362    +  promoter       T7 promoter: promoter for bacteriophage T7 RNA polymerase
   3394..3416    +  RBS            RBS: efficient ribosome binding site from bacteriophage T7 gene 10 (Olins and Rangwala, 1989)
   3457..4500    +  CDS            Pter: PTER_MOUSE - Experimental evidence at protein level: Swiss-Prot protein existence level 1. From Mus musculus (Mouse).
   4516..4533    +  CDS            9xHis (fragment): 9xHis affinity tag
   4543..4592    +  CDS            SET1 (fragment): solubility-enhancement tag derived from T7 phage gene 10B
   4600..4647    +  terminator     T7 terminator: transcription terminator for bacteriophage T7 RNA polymerase
>Addgene plasmid #222198 | pET20b-mPTER-H300A | addgene full sequence | sequence record 442815 | Addgene NGS Result
TGGCGAATGGG
[124 nt withheld, positions 12-135]
C
[91 nt withheld, positions 137-227]
A
[49 nt withheld, positions 229-277]
CCTTTGACGTTGGAGTCCACGTTCTTT
[37 nt withheld, positions 305-341]
ACCCTATCTCGGTCTATTCTTTTGATTTATAAGGGATTTTGCCGATTTCGGCCTATTGGTTAAAAAATGA
GCTGATTTAACAAAAATTTAACGCGAATTTTAACAAAATATTAACGCTTACAATTTAGGTGGCACTTTTC
GGGGAAATGTGCGCGGAACCCCTATTTGTTTATTTTTCTAAATACATTCAAATATGTATCCGCTCATGAG
ACAATAACCCTGATAAATGCTTCAATAATATTGAAAAAGGAAGAGTATGAGTATTCAACATTTCCGTGTC
GCCCTTATTCCCTTTTTTGCGGCATTTTGCCTTCCTGTTTTTGCTCACCCAGAAACGCTGGTGAAAGTAA
AAGATGCTGAAGATCAGTTGGGTGCACGAGTGGGTTACATCGAACTGGATCTCAACAGCGGTAAGATCCT
TGAGAGTTTTCGCCCCGAAGAACGTTTTCCAATGATGAGCACTTTTAAAGTTCTGCTATGTGGCGCGGTA
TTATCCCGTATTGACGCCGGGCAAGAGCAACTCGGTCGCCGCATACACTATTCTCAGAATGACTTGGTTG
AGTACTCACCAGTCACAGAAAAGCATCTTACGGATGGCATGACAGTAAGAGAATTATGCAGTGCTGCCAT
AACCATGAGTGATAACACTGCGGCCAACTTACTTCTGACAACGATCGGAGGACCGAAGGAGCTAACCGCT
TTTTTGCACAACATGGGGGATCATGTAACTCGCCTTGATCGTTGGGAACCGGAGCTGAATGAAGCCATAC
CAAACGACGAGCGTGACACCACGATGCCTGCAGCAATGGCAACAACGTTGCGCAAACTATTAACTGGCGA
ACTACTTACTCTAGCTTCCCGGCAACAATTAATAGACTGGATGGAGGCGGATAAAGTTGCAGGACCACTT
CTGCGCTCGGCCCTTCCGGCTGGCTGGTTTATTGCTGATAAATCTGGAGCCGGTGAGCGTGGGTCTCGCG
GTATCATTGCAGCACTGGGGCCAGATGGTAAGCCCTCCCGTATCGTAGTTATCTACACGACGGGGAGTCA
GGCAACTATGGATGAACGAAATAGACAGATCGCTGAGATAGGTGCCTCACTGATTAAGCATTGGTAACTG
TCAGACCAAGTTTACTCATATATACTTTAGATTGATTTAAAACTTCATTTTTAATTTAAAAGGATCTAGG
TGAAGATCCTTTTTGATAATCTCATGACCAAAATCCCTTAACGTGAGTTTTCGTTCCACTGAGCGTCAGA
CCCCGTAGAAAAGATCAAAGGATCTTCTTGAGATCCTTTTTTTCTGCGCGTAATCTGCTGCTTGCAAACA
AAAAAACCACCGCTACCAGCGGTGGTTTGTTTGCCGGATCAAGAGCTACCAACTCTTTTTCCGAAGGTAA
CTGGCTTCAGCAGAGCGCAGATACCAAATACTGTCCTTCTAGTGTAGCCGTAGTTAGGCCACCACTTCAA
GAACTCTGTAGCACCGCCTACATACCTCGCTCTGCTAATCCTGTTACCAGTGGCTGCTGCCAGTGGCGAT
AAGTCGTGTCTTACCGGGTTGGACTCAAGACGATAGTTACCGGATAAGGCGCAGCGGTCGGGCTGAACGG
GGGGTTCGTGCACACAGCCCAGCTTGGAGCGAACGACCTACACCGAACTGAGATACCTACAGCGTGAGCT
ATGAGAAAGCGCCACGCTTCCCGAAGGGAGAAAGGCGGACAGGTATCCGGTAAGCGGCAGGGTCGGAACA
GGAGAGCGCACGAGGGAGCTTCCAGGGGGAAACGCCTGGTATCTTTATAGTCCTGTCGGGTTTCGCCACC
TCTGACTTGAGCGTCGATTTTTGTGATGCTCGTCAGGGGGGCGGAGCCTATGGAAAAACGCCAGCAACGC
GGCCTTTTTACGGTTCCTGGCCTTTTGCTGGCCTTTTGCTCACATGTTCTTTCCTGCGTTATCCCCTGAT
TCTGTGGATAACCGTATTACCGCCTTTGAGTGAGCTGATACCGCTCGCCGCAGCCGAACGACCGAGCGCA
GCGAGTCAGTGAGCGAGGAAGCGGAAGAGCGCCTGATGCGGTATTTTCTCCTTACGCATCTGTGCGGTAT
TTCACACCGCAATGGTGCACTCTCAGTACAATCTGCTCTGATGCCGCATAGTTAAGCCAGTATACACTCC
GCTATCGCTACGTGACTGGGTCATGGCTGCGCCCCGACACCCGCCAACACCCGCTGACGCGCCCTGACGG
GCTTGTCTGCTCCCGGCATCCGCTTACAGACAAGCTGTGACCGTCTCCGGGAGCTGCATGTGTCAGAGGT
TTTCACCGTCATCACCGAAACGCGCGAGGCAGCTGCGGTAAAGCTCATCAGCGTGGTCGTGAAGCGATTC
ACAGATGTCTGCCTGTTCATCCGCGTCCAGCTCGTTGAGTTTCTCCAGAAGCGTTAATGTCTGGCTTCTG
ATAAAGCGGGCCATGTTAAGGGCGGTTTTTTCCTGTTTGGTCACTGATGCCTCCGTGTAAGGGGGATTTC
TGTTCATGGGGGTAATGATACCGATGAAACGAGAGAGGATGCTCACGATACGGGTTACTGATGATGAACA
TGCCCGGTTACTGGAACGTTGTGAGGGTAAACAACTGGCGGTATGGATGCGGCGGGACCAGAGAAAAATC
ACTCAGGGTCAATGCCAGCGCTTCGTTAATACAGATGTAGGTGTTCCACAGGGTAGCCAGCAGCATCCTG
CGATGCAGATCCGGAACATAATGGTGCAGGGCGCTGACTTCCGCGTTTCCAGACTTTACGAAACACGGAA
ACCGAAGACCATTCATGTTGTTGCTCAGGTCGCAGACGTTTTGCAGCAGCAGTCGCTTCACGTTCGCTCG
CGTATCGGTGATTCATTCTGCTAACCAGTAAGGCAACCCCGCCAGCCTAGCCGGGTCCTCAACGACAGGA
GCACGATCATGCGCACCCGTGGCCAGGACCCAACGCTGCCCGAGATCTCGATCCCGCGAAATTAATACGA
CTCACTATAGGGAGACCACAACGGTTTCCCTCTAGAAATAATTTTGTTTAACTTTAAGAAGGAGATATAC
ATATGTGGAGTCATCCTCAGTTCGAGAAAGGATCCTCGAGCCTTAGTGGCAAAGTGCAAACCGTGCTTGG
CCTTGTCGAACCTTCTCAATTAGGCCGCACTCTGACTCATGAGCATTTGACTATGACCTTTGACAGCTTT
TATTGTCCTCCGCCGCCGTGCCACGAAGTAACTAGCAAAGAGCCGATCATGATGAAGAACTTGTTCTGGA
TTCAAAAAAACCCTTATTCCCACCGCGAGAATTTGCAGTTAAATCAGGAGGTAGGGGCAATCCGTGAGGA
GCTTTTATACTTCAAAGCTAAGGGTGGTGGAGCCTTGGTAGAGAATACTACGACCGGTCTGTCTCGCGAC
GTCCATACTCTTAAGTGGTTAGCAGAACAGACCGGAGTACATATTATCGCAGGCGCGGGCTTCTACGTGG
ATGCGACACATTCGGCAGCCACGCGCGCAATGTCGGTTGAGCAGTTAACGGATGTGCTTATTAATGAAAT
CCTGCATGGTGCTGATGGAACCAGCATCAAATGCGGGGTCATCGGCGAAATCGGATGTAGCTGGCCGTTG
ACCGATTCTGAGCGTAAAATCCTTGAGGCTACAGCGCACGCGCAAGCCCAATTAGGATGTCCGGTTATTA
TCCACCCGGGCCGCAATCCCGGCGCACCGTTCCAGATTATTCGTATTTTGCAAGAAGCAGGGGCAGACAT
TAGCAAAACGGTTATGTCTCACTTAGACCGCACCATCTTCGATAAGAAAGAGCTTTTAGAGTTTGCACAG
CTGGGATGCTACCTTGAGTACGATCTTTTCGGGACAGAGTTATTGAATTACCAGTTATCCCCGGATATTG
ATATGCCCGATGACAATAAACGTATTCGCCGTGTTCACTTTCTTGTCGACGAGGGGTATGAGGACCGTAT
CTTGATGGCGCACGACATCGCGACGAAGCACCGTTTGATGAAGTATGGTGGACATGGGTACTCGCATATC
TTAACAAATATCGTGCCTAAAATGTTGTTGCGTGGATTGACAGAGCGCGTGTTGGATAAAATCCTGATTG
AGAACCCAAAACAGTGGCTTACCTTCAAGGCGGCCGCACTCGAGCACCACCACCACCACCACTGAGATCC
GGCTGCTAACAAAGCCCGAAAGGAAGCTGAGTTGGCTGCTGCCACCGCTGAGCAATAACTAGCATAACCC
CTTGGGGCCTCTAAACGGGTCTTGAGGGGTTTTTTGCTGAAAGGAGGAACTATATCCGGAT
